>Addgene plasmid #156003 | SF3B3 | addgene full sequence | sequence record 377215 | Addgene NGS Result
GGCTCCGGTGCCCGTCAGTGGGCAGAGCGCACATCGCCCACAGTCCCCGAGAAGTTGGGGGGAGGGGTCG
GCAATTGAACCGGTGCCTAGAGAAGGTGGCGCGGGGTAAACTGGGAAAGTGATGTCGTGTACTGGCTCCG
CCTTTTTCCCGAGGGTGGGGGAGAACCGTATATAAGTGCAGTAGTCGCCGTGAACGTTCTTTTTCGCAAC
GGGTTTGCCGCCAGAACACAGGTAAGTGCCGTGTGTGGTTCCCGCGGGCCTGGCCTCTTTACGGGTTATG
GCCCTTGCGTGCCTTGAATTACTTCCACCTGGCTGCAGTACGTGATTCTTGATCCCGAGCTTCGGGTTGG
AAGTGGGTGGGAGAGTTCGAGGCCTTGCGCTTAAGGAGCCCCTTCGCCTCGTGCTTGAGTTGAGGCCTGG
CCTGGGCGCTGGGGCCGCCGCGTGCGAATCTGGTGGCACCTTCGCGCCTGTCTCGCTGCTTTCGATAAGT
CTCTAGCCATTTAAAATTTTTGATGACCTGCTGCGACGCTTTTTTTCTGGCAAGATAGTCTTGTAAATGC
GGGCCAAGATCTGCACACTGGTATTTCGGTTTTTGGGGCCGCGGGCGGCGACGGGGCCCGTGCGTCCCAG
CGCACATGTTCGGCGAGGCGGGGCCTGCGAGCGCGGCCACCGAGAATCGGACGGGGGTAGTCTCAAGCTG
GCCGGCCTGCTCTGGTGCCTGGCCTCGCGCCGCCGTGTATCGCCCCGCCCTGGGCGGCAAGGCTGGCCCG
GTCGGCACCAGTTGCGTGAGCGGAAAGATGGCCGCTTCCCGGCCCTGCTGCAGGGAGCTCAAAATGGAGG
ACGCGGCGCTCGGGAGAGCGGGCGGGTGAGTCACCCACACAAAGGAAAAGGGCCTTTCCGTCCTCAGCCG
TCGCTTCATGTGACTCCACGGAGTACCGGGCGCCGTCCAGGCACCTCGATTAGTTCTCGAGCTTTTGGAG
TACGTCGTCTTTAGGTTGGGGGGAGGGGTTTTATGCGATGGAGTTTCCCCACACTGAGTGGGTGGAGACT
GAAGTTAGGCCAGCTTGGCACTTGATGTAATTCTCCTTGGAATTTGCCCTTTTTGAGTTTGGATCTTGGT
TCATTCTCAAGCCTCAGACAGTGGTTCAAAGTTTTTTTCTTCCATTTCAGGTGTCGTGAGGAATTAGCTT
GGTACTAATACGACTCACTATAGGGAGACCCAAGCTGGCTAGGTAAGCTTGGTACCGAGCTCGGATCCAC
TAGTCCAGTGTGGTGGAATTCTGCAGATATCAACAAGTTTGTACAAAAAAGCAGGCTGCCACCATGTTTC
TGTACAACTCAACCTTGCAGAGAGCCACTGGCATCAGCTTTGCCATTCATGGAAACTTTTCTGGAACCAA
ACAACAAGAAATTGTTGTTTCCCGTGGGAAGATCTTGGAGCTGCTTCGCCCAGACCCCAACACTGGCAAA
GTACATACCCTACTCACTGTGGAAGTATTCGGTGTTATCCGGTCACTCATGGCCTTTAGGCTGACAGGTG
GCACCAAAGACTACATTGTAGTTGGCAGTGACTCTGGTCGAATTGTTATTTTGGAATACCAGCCATCTAA
GAATATGTTTGAGAAGATTCACCAAGAAACCTTTGGCAAGAGTGGATGCCGTCGCATCGTTCCTGGCCAG
TTCTTAGCTGTGGATCCCAAAGGGCGAGCCGTTATGATTAGTGCCATTGAGAAACAGAAATTGGTGTATA
TTTTGAACAGAGATGCTGCAGCCCGACTTACCATTTCATCTCCCCTGGAAGCCCACAAAGCAAACACTTT
AGTGTATCATGTAGTTGGAGTAGATGTCGGATTTGAAAATCCAATGTTTGCTTGTCTGGAAATGGATTAT
GAGGAAGCAGACAATGATCCAACAGGGGAAGCAGCAGCTAATACCCAGCAGACACTTACTTTCTATGAGC
TAGACCTTGGTTTAAATCATGTGGTCCGAAAATACAGTGAACCTTTGGAGGAACACGGCAACTTCCTTAT
TACAGTTCCAGGAGGGTCAGATGGTCCAAGTGGAGTACTGAACCTGAGTCCCCCATTCCCCAAAGCCATC
CCTGCATTGATATGTCTTGACTCTCCTGTCTACTTTTGCACACACCCTGACCCAGCTTTCTTGTACAAAG
TGGTTGATATCCAGCACAGTGGCGGCCGCTCGAGTCTAGAGGGCCCGCGGTTCGAAACCAGCGGAGGCGG
CGGAAGCGGGGGAGGAGGCAGCGGCGGAGGCGGCAGCGGGGGCGGCGGAAGCGCTACCGGTAAGCCTATC
CCTAACCCTCTCCTCGGTCTCGATTCTACGCGTACCGGTATGGCTTCTAACTTTACTCAGTTCGTTCTCG
TCGACAATGGCGGAACTGGCGACGTGACTGTCGCCCCAAGCAACTTCGCTAACGGGGTCGCTGAATGGAT
CAGCTCTAACTCGCGATCACAGGCTTACAAAGTAACCTGTAGCGTTCGTCAGAGCTCTGCGCAGAATCGC
AAATACACCATCAAAGTCGAGGTGCCTAAAGTGGCAACCCAGACTGTTGGTGGTGAAGAGCTTCCTGTAG
CCGGATGGAGATCTTACTTAAATATGGAACTAACCATTCCAATTTTCGCCACGAATTCCGACTGCGAGCT
TATTGTTAAGGCAATGCAAGGTCTCCTAAAAGATGGAAACCCGATTCCCTCGGCCATCGCGGCCAACTCC
GGCATCTACGGAGGTGGAGGTGGATCTCGTACGGGTTAGTAATGAGTTTAAACCCGCTGATCAGCCTCGA
CTGTGCCTTCTAGTTGCCAGCCATCTGTTGTTTGCCCCTCCCCCGTGCCTTCCTTGACCCTGGAAGGTGC
CACTCCCACTGTCCTTTCCTAATAAAATGAGGAAATTGCATCGCATTGTCTGAGTAGGTGTCATTCTATT
CTGGGGGGTGGGGTGGGGCAGGACAGCAAGGGGGAGGATTGGGAAGACAATAGCAGGCATGCTGGGGATG
CGGTGGGCTCTATGGCTTCTGAGGCGGAAAGAACCAGCTGGGGCTCTAGGGGGTATCCCC
[124 nt withheld, positions 3071-3194]
C
[91 nt withheld, positions 3196-3286]
AGGGTGATGGTTCACGTACCTAGAAGTTCCTATTCCGAAGTTCCTATTCTCTAGAAAGTATAGGAACTTC
CTTGGCCAAAAAGCCTGAACTCACCGCGACGTCTGTCGAGAAGTTTCTGATCGAAAAGTTCGACAGCGTC
TCCGACCTGATGCAGCTCTCGGAGGGCGAAGAATCTCGTGCTTTCAGCTTCGATGTAGGAGGGCGTGGAT
ATGTCCTGCGGGTAAATAGCTGCGCCGATGGTTTCTACAAAGATCGTTATGTTTATCGGCACTTTGCATC
GGCCGCGCTCCCGATTCCGGAAGTGCTTGACATTGGGGAATTCAGCGAGAGCCTGACCTATTGCATCTCC
CGCCGTGCACAGGGTGTCACGTTGCAAGACCTGCCTGAAACCGAACTGCCCGCTGTTCTGCAGCCGGTCG
CGGAGGCCATGGATGCGATCGCTGCGGCCGATCTTAGCCAGACGAGCGGGTTCGGCCCATTCGGACCGCA
AGGAATCGGTCAATACACTACATGGCGTGATTTCATATGCGCGATTGCTGATCCCCATGTGTATCACTGG
CAAACTGTGATGGACGACACCGTCAGTGCGTCCGTCGCGCAGGCTCTCGATGAGCTGATGCTTTGGGCCG
AGGACTGCCCCGAAGTCCGGCACCTCGTGCACGCGGATTTCGGCTCCAACAATGTCCTGACGGACAATGG
CCGCATAACAGCGGTCATTGACTGGAGCGAGGCGATGTTCGGGGATTCCCAATACGAGGTCGCCAACATC
TTCTTCTGGAGGCCGTGGTTGGCTTGTATGGAGCAGCAGACGCGCTACTTCGAGCGGAGGCATCCGGAGC
TTGCAGGATCGCCGCGGCTCCGGGCGTATATGCTCCGCATTGGTCTTGACCAACTCTATCAGAGCTTGGT
TGACGGCAATTTCGATGATGCAGCTTGGGCGCAGGGTCGATGCGACGCAATCGTCCGATCCGGAGCCGGG
ACTGTCGGGCGTACACAAATCGCCCGCAGAAGCGCGGCCGTCTGGACCGATGGCTGTGTAGAAGTACTCG
CCGATAGTGGAAACCGACGCCCCAGCACTCGTCCGAGGGCAAAGGAATAGCACGTACTACGAGATTTCGA
TTCCACCGCCGCCTTCTATGAAAGGTTGGGCTTCGGAATCGTTTTCCGGGACGCCGGCTGGATGATCCTC
CAGCGCGGGGATCTCATGCTGGAGTTCTTCGCCCACCCCAACTTGTTTATTGCAGCTTATAATGGTTACA
AATAAAGCAATAGCATCACAAATTTCACAAATAAAGCATTTTTTTCACTGCATTCTAGTTGTGGTTTGTC
CAAACTCATCAATGTATCTTATCATGTCTGTATACCGTCGACCTCTAGCTAGAGCTTGGCGTAATCATGG
TCATAGCTGTTTCCTGTGTGAAATTGTTATCCGCTCACAATTCCACACAACATACGAGCCGGAAGCATAA
AGTGTAAAGCCTGGGGTGCCTAATGAGTGAGCTAACTCACATTAATTGCGTTGCGCTCACTGCCCGCTTT
CCAGTCGGGAAACCTGTCGTGCCAGCTGCATTAATGAATCGGCCAACGCGCGGGGAGAGGCGGTTTGCGT
ATTGGGCGCTCTTCCGCTTCCTCGCTCACTGACTCGCTGCGCTCGGTCGTTCGGCTGCGGCGAGCGGTAT
CAGCTCACTCAAAGGCGGTAATACGGTTATCCACAGAATCAGGGGATAACGCAGGAAAGAACATGTGAGC
AAAAGGCCAGCAAAAGGCCAGGAACCGTAAAAAGGCCGCGTTGCTGGCGTTTTTCCATAGGCTCCGCCCC
CCTGACGAGCATCACAAAAATCGACGCTCAAGTCAGAGGTGGCGAAACCCGACAGGACTATAAAGATACC
AGGCGTTTCCCCCTGGAAGCTCCCTCGTGCGCTCTCCTGTTCCGACCCTGCCGCTTACCGGATACCTGTC
CGCCTTTCTCCCTTCGGGAAGCGTGGCGCTTTCTCATAGCTCACGCTGTAGGTATCTCAGTTCGGTGTAG
GTCGTTCGCTCCAAGCTGGGCTGTGTGCACGAACCCCCCGTTCAGCCCGACCGCTGCGCCTTATCCGGTA
ACTATCGTCTTGAGTCCAACCCGGTAAGACACGACTTATCGCCACTGGCAGCAGCCACTGGTAACAGGAT
TAGCAGAGCGAGGTATGTAGGCGGTGCTACAGAGTTCTTGAAGTGGTGGCCTAACTACGGCTACACTAGA
AGAACAGTATTTGGTATCTGCGCTCTGCTGAAGCCAGTTACCTTCGGAAAAAGAGTTGGTAGCTCTTGAT
CCGGCAAACAAACCACCGCTGGTAGCGGTGGTTTTTTTGTTTGCAAGCAGCAGATTACGCGCAGAAAAAA
AGGATCTCAAGAAGATCCTTTGATCTTTTCTACGGGGTCTGACGCTCAGTGGAACGAAAACTCACGTTAA
GGGATTTTGGTCATGAGATTATCAAAAAGGATCTTCACCTAGATCCTTTTAAATTAAAAATGAAGTTTTA
AATCAATCTAAAGTATATATGAGTAAACTTGGTCTGACAGTTACCAATGCTTAATCAGTGAGGCACCTAT
CTCAGCGATCTGTCTATTTCGTTCATCCATAGTTGCCTGACTCCCCGTCGTGTAGATAACTACGATACGG
GAGGGCTTACCATCTGGCCCCAGTGCTGCAATGATACCGCGAGACCCACGCTCACCGGCTCCAGATTTAT
CAGCAATAAACCAGCCAGCCGGAAGGGCCGAGCGCAGAAGTGGTCCTGCAACTTTATCCGCCTCCATCCA
GTCTATTAATTGTTGCCGGGAAGCTAGAGTAAGTAGTTCGCCAGTTAATAGTTTGCGCAACGTTGTTGCC
ATTGCTACAGGCATCGTGGTGTCACGCTCGTCGTTTGGTATGGCTTCATTCAGCTCCGGTTCCCAACGAT
CAAGGCGAGTTACATGATCCCCCATGTTGTGCAAAAAAGCGGTTAGCTCCTTCGGTCCTCCGATCGTTGT
CAGAAGTAAGTTGGCCGCAGTGTTATCACTCATGGTTATGGCAGCACTGCATAATTCTCTTACTGTCATG
CCATCCGTAAGATGCTTTTCTGTGACTGGTGAGTACTCAACCAAGTCATTCTGAGAATAGTGTATGCGGC
GACCGAGTTGCTCTTGCCCGGCGTCAATACGGGATAATACCGCGCCACATAGCAGAACTTTAAAAGTGCT
CATCATTGGAAAACGTTCTTCGGGGCGAAAACTCTCAAGGATCTTACCGCTGTTGAGATCCAGTTCGATG
TAACCCACTCGTGCACCCAACTGATCTTCAGCATCTTTTACTTTCACCAGCGTTTCTGGGTGAGCAAAAA
CAGGAAGGCAAAATGCCGCAAAAAAGGGAATAAGGGCGACACGGAAATGTTGAATACTCATACTCTTCCT
TTTTCAATATTATTGAAGCATTTATCAGGGTTATTGTCTCATGAGCGGATACATATTTGAATGTATTTAG
AAAAATAAACAAATAGGGGTTCCGCGCACATTTCCCCGAAAAGTGCCACCTGACGTCGACGGATCGGGAG
ATCTCCCGATCCCCTATGGTGCACTCTCAGTACAATCTGCTCTGATGCCGCATAGTTAAGCCAGTATCTG
CTCCCTGCTTGTGTGTTGGAGGTCGCTGAGTAGTGCGCGAGCAAAATTTAAGCTACAACAAGGCAAGGCT
TGACCGACAATTGCATGAAGAATCTGCTTAGGGTTAGGCGTTTTGCGCTGCTTCGCGATGTACGGGCCAG
ATATACGCGTTGACATTGATTATTGACTAGGCTTTTGCAAAAAGCTTTGCAAAGATGGATAAAGTTTTAA
ACAGAGAGGAATCTTTGCAGCTAATGGACCTTCTAGGTCTTGAAAGGAGTGGGAATT
Features (pLannotate 1.2.2; 24 found; start..end, strand, type, name):
      1..1179    +  promoter       EF-1α promoter: strong constitutive promoter for human elongation factor EF-1α
   1196..1214    +  promoter       T7 promoter: promoter for bacteriophage T7 RNA polymerase
   1293..1317    +  protein_bind   attB1: mutant version of attB; recombination site for the Gateway® BP reaction BP Clonase™
   1324..2070    +  CDS            SF3B3 (fragment): SF3B3_HUMAN - Also known as KIAA0017, SAP130 From Homo sapiens (Human).
   2150..2174    -  protein_bind   attB2: mutant version of attB; recombination site for the Gateway® BP reaction BP Clonase™
   2299..2340    +  CDS            V5 tag: epitope tag from simian virus 5
   2353..2739    +  CDS            MS2: bacteriophage MS2 coat protein binds to a specific stem-loop structure in the viral RNA (Peabody, 1993)
   2801..3025    +  polyA_signal   bGH poly(A) signal: bovine growth hormone polyadenylation signal
   3029..3050    +  promoter       SV40 promoter (fragment): SV40 enhancer and early promoter
   3071..3304    +  rep_origin     f1 ori (fragment) (sequence partly withheld): f1 bacteriophage origin of replication; arrow indicates direction of (+) strand synthesis
   3309..3356    +  protein_bind   FRT: FLP-mediated recombination occurs in the 8-bp core sequence TCTAGAAA (Turan and Bode, 2011). FLP recombinase from the Saccharomyces cerevisiae 2μ plasmid
   3364..4386    +  CDS            HygR: aminoglycoside phosphotransferase from E. coli; aph(4)-Ia; confers resistance to hygromycin
   4396..4521    +  CDS            ble (fragment): BLE_KLEPN - Experimental evidence at protein level: Swiss-Prot protein existence level 1. Binding protein with a strong affinity to the bleomycin family of antibiotics. Binds to CL990; an antimitotic-antibiotic compound. From Klebsiella pneumoniae.
   4516..4637    +  polyA_signal   SV40 poly(A) signal: SV40 polyadenylation signal
   4710..4726    -  protein_bind   lac operator: The lac repressor binds to the lac operator to inhibit transcription in E. coli. This inhibition can be relieved by adding lactose or isopropyl-β-D-thiogalactopyranoside (IPTG). lac repressor encoded by lacI
   4734..4764    -  promoter       lac promoter: promoter for the E. coli lac operon
   4779..4800    -  protein_bind   CAP binding site: CAP binding activates transcription in the presence of cAMP. E. coli catabolite activator protein
   4813..4905    -  CDS            lacI (fragment): lac repressor; lacI; The lac repressor binds to the lac operator to inhibit transcription in E. coli. This inhibition can be relieved by adding lactose or isopropyl-β-D-thiogalactopyranoside (IPTG).
   5088..5676    -  rep_origin     ori: high-copy-number ColE1/pMB1/pBR322/pUC origin of replication
   5847..6707    -  CDS            AmpR: β-lactamase; bla; confers resistance to ampicillin, carbenicillin, and related antibiotics
   6708..6812    -  promoter       AmpR promoter: bla
   6871..6923    -  misc_feature   bom (fragment): basis of mobility region from pBR322
   7078..7096    +  enhancer       CMV enhancer (fragment): human cytomegalovirus immediate early enhancer
   7121..7187    +  CDS            small t antigen (fragment): SV40 (simian virus 40) small t antigen
