[The description below was written by a language model from this plasmid's Addgene catalogue record and pLannotate feature annotations shown in this document.]
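Description:
SF3B3 is a mammalian expression plasmid built by Gateway recombination into the destination backbone E2.pEF5-DEST-FL-V5-MCP, and it was made for a large-scale RNA-binding protein tethering screen. It is maintained in E. coli at high copy through a ColE1/pUC-type origin with ampicillin selection (AmpR under its own bla promoter). A partial f1 origin and lac promoter/operator remnants are also annotated in the backbone.

The expression cassette is driven by the strong constitutive human EF-1α promoter, followed by a T7 promoter that also serves as a sequencing primer site. Between attB1 and attB2 sites sits a human SF3B3 open reading frame, recorded as about 1.2 kb and carrying an S6L substitution. SF3B3 encodes a component of the SF3b splicing factor complex. The feature table annotates only a fragment match to the reference protein, consistent with a partial or short clone rather than the full-length coding sequence. Downstream of attB2, the insert is fused at its C terminus to a V5 epitope tag and the bacteriophage MS2 coat protein (MCP), and the transcript ends at the bGH polyadenylation signal. MCP binds MS2 stem-loop RNA, so the fusion can be recruited to a reporter mRNA bearing such hairpins, allowing the effect of the tethered protein on mRNA stability or translation to be measured, while V5 permits detection of the fusion.

The backbone also carries an FRT site directly upstream of a hygromycin resistance coding sequence with an SV40 poly(A) signal. This arrangement is typical of vectors designed for FLP-mediated integration into an FRT-containing host cell line with hygromycin selection, although the record does not describe that use. The sequenced record is 7,193 nt, shorter than the sum of the listed backbone and insert sizes, as expected when the Gateway cassette is replaced.
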