Addgene plasmid #156003: SF3B3
Purpose: For use in RBP tethering screen
Depositing lab: Eugene Yeo. Depositing organization: University of California, San Diego (UCSD). Publication: Large-scale tethered function assays identify factors that regulate mRNA stability and translation. Luo EC, Nathanson JL, Tan FE, Schwartz JL, Schmok JC, Shankar A, Markmiller S, Yee BA, Sathe S, Pratt GA, Scaletta DB, Ha Y, Hill DE, Aigner S, Yeo GW. Nat Struct Mol Biol. 2020 Oct;27(10):989-1000. doi: 10.1038/s41594-020-0477-6. Epub 2020 Aug 17. PubMed 32807991.
Backbone
  Vector backbone: E2.pEF5-DEST-FL-V5-MCP
  Backbone size w/o insert (bp): 7357
  Vector type: Mammalian Expression
Growth in bacteria
  Bacterial resistance: Ampicillin, 100 μg/mL
  Growth temperature: 37°C
  Growth strain: DH5alpha
  Copy number: High Copy
Gene/Insert
  Gene/Insert name: SF3B3 (alt name: Accession: AAH09780.1)
  Species: H. sapiens (human)
  Insert size (bp): 1199
  Mutation: S6L
  Entrez Gene: SF3B3 (a.k.a. RSE1, SAP130, SF3b130, STAF130)
  Promoter: EF-1a
  Tag / fusion protein: V5-MCP (C terminal on backbone)
  Cloning method: Gateway Cloning
  Sequencing primers: 5′ TAATACGACTCACTATAGGG; 3′ gctcgagtctagagggc
Resource information
  A portion of this plasmid was derived from a plasmid made by: DNASU Plasmid Repository Center for Personalized Diagnostics Biodesign Institute
Terms and licenses: Academic/Nonprofit Terms; Industry Terms: Not Available to Industry
How to cite: SF3B3 was a gift from Eugene Yeo (Addgene plasmid # 156003 ; http://n2t.net/addgene:156003 ; RRID:Addgene_156003)
